Addgene plasmid #1243: 7092 pNOTAG Hsp104 R826M
Depositing lab: Susan Lindquist. Depositing organization: Whitehead Institute for Biomedical Research. Publication: Hsp104 catalyzes formation and elimination of self-replicating Sup35 prion conformers. Shorter J, Lindquist S. Science 2004 Jun 18;304(5678):1793-7. Epub 2004 May 20. 10.1126/science.1098007 PubMed 15155912.
Backbone
  Vector backbone: pNOTAG
  Backbone size w/o insert (bp): 6526
  Vector type: Bacterial Expression
Growth in bacteria
  Bacterial resistance: Ampicillin, 100 μg/mL
  Growth temperature: 37°C
  Growth strain: DH5alpha
  Copy number: High Copy
Gene/Insert
  Gene/Insert name: Hsp104 (R826M) (alt name: Hsp104)
  Species: S. cerevisiae (budding yeast)
  Insert size (bp): 2996
  Mutation: R826M
  Entrez Gene: HSP104 (a.k.a. YLL026W)
  Cloning method: Restriction Enzyme; 5′ cloning site nde1 (not destroyed); 3′ cloning site apa1 (not destroyed)
  Sequencing primers: 5′ n/a
Resource information
  A portion of this plasmid was derived from a plasmid made by: Doug Hattendorf
Terms and licenses: Academic/Nonprofit Terms; Industry Terms: Not Available to Industry
How to cite: 7092 pNOTAG Hsp104 R826M was a gift from Susan Lindquist (Addgene plasmid # 1243 ; http://n2t.net/addgene:1243 ; RRID:Addgene_1243)
