[The description below was written by a language model from this plasmid's Addgene catalogue record.]
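Description:
7092 pNOTAG Hsp104 R826M is a bacterial expression plasmid built on the pNOTAG backbone (about 6.5 kb without insert) and carrying a roughly 3.0 kb insert encoding the Saccharomyces cerevisiae protein Hsp104 (HSP104, YLL026W) with the point substitution R826M. It is maintained in E. coli as a high-copy plasmid under ampicillin selection. The insert was placed by restriction cloning between an NdeI site at the 5′ end and an ApaI site at the 3′ end, both of which remain intact, so the coding region can be excised or swapped with the same enzymes. The record lists no fusion tags, and the backbone name suggests that the protein is produced untagged, although this is not explicitly stated. The promoter driving expression, the origin of replication and any other regulatory elements are also not given, and no feature table is available to fill in those details.

Hsp104 is a hexameric AAA+ ATPase from yeast that acts as a protein disaggregase, and it is well known for its role in the propagation and curing of yeast prions. The associated publication concerns Hsp104 catalysing both the formation and the elimination of self-replicating Sup35 prion conformers, which indicates that this construct was used to produce recombinant mutant Hsp104 in bacteria for purification and in vitro biochemical assays, most likely as a variant for comparison with the wild-type protein. The record does not describe the functional consequence of the R826M change. It does note that part of the plasmid was derived from a construct made in another laboratory.
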