>Addgene plasmid #1243 | 7092 pNOTAG Hsp104 R826M | addgene partial sequence | sequence record 16501 | 1243 with T7
AATATTTTGTTTACTTTAAGAAGGAGATATACATATGAACGACCAAACGCAATTTACAGAAAGGGCTCTA
ACGATTTTGACGTTGGCTCAAAAATTGGCTTCGGATCATCAACATCCACAATTACAACCTATACATATTC
TAGCTGCCTTCATTGAAACGCCAGAAGATGGATCAGTCCCTTACCTACAGAATCTAATTGAGAAGGGCCG
TTACGACTATGATCTTTTCAAGAAAGTGGTTAATAGAAATCTAGTAAGAATTCCTCAACAGCAACCTGCA
CCTGCGGAGATAACTCCAAGTTATGCTTTGGGGAAAGTCCTTCAAGACGCTGCTAAGATTCAAAAACAAC
AGAAGGACTCATTTATAGCGCAAGACCATATATTGTTTGCTCTATTCAATGATTCGTCTATTCAGCAAAT
ATTTAAGGAAGCTCAAGTAGATATTGAGGCCATCAAGCAACAAGCTCTTGAACTTCGTGGTAACACTAGA
ATTGACTCTCGTGGCGCTGATACGAACACACCTTTGGAATATTTATCAAAGTACGCCATTGATATGACTG
AGCAGGCTCGTCAAGGTAAACTTGACCCTGTCATCGGCCGTGAAGAAGAAATAAGAAGCACTATTAGAGT
TTTAGCAAGAAGAATTAAGTCCAACCCATGTTTAATTGGTGAGCCAGGTATCGGTAAGACCGCTATTATT
GAAGGTGTTGCTCAAAGAATCATTGACGATGACGTTCCCACTATCTTACAAGGCGCTAAATTGTTCAGTC
TAGATTTGGCCGCATTAACCGCAGGTGCTAAATACAAAGGTGATTTCGAAG
