>Addgene plasmid #1243 | 7092 pNOTAG Hsp104 R826M | addgene partial sequence | sequence record 43170 | T7-term
CGGGCTTTGTTAGCAGCCGGATCAGTTAGCTAGGGCCCCGAGCTCTTTTGCTCGGGTGTCAAGTTCAATT
AAACAAATTCCATTAGTTTTATTAATTATATATATTATATTACTGATTCTTGTTCGAAAGTTTTTAAAAA
TCACACTATATTAAATTAATCTAGGTCATCATCAATTTCCATACTGTCCTCATTATCGTCATCACCTAAC
GTGTCAGCCCCTATAGTAGCTTCGTGATTTGGTAGAACTTCCAGACATTCTTCAGCTTCCTCAGGAACAT
TTTCATCACGAGATTTACCCTTCTTCAAGACGACATTGACAGTTTCCTTATCCTTGATTTCATTCTTTAA
GATCCTTAGTGCCAGTTTGTTCAAAATTTCGTTTTGAATTAACCTGTTCAGTGGCATTGCACCCATATCA
TCGGAATAACCATATTTGGCCAAGAAGTCCTTGGCCTCTTGAGTTAAATTCAACTTGTAATGTTTATCAT
TTTGCTCGAATCTCTCTTCAATTTCCTTCAAACGAATATCCACGATCTTATGAATAGCTTTTCTAGATAG
CTTGTTGAAAATGACTATACTAGAAATTCTGTTCAAAAATTCTGGTCTGAAATGTTGCCTAACAGCACCC
ATGACCAAATTCTTGGTAGATTCTTGGATCTTTGATCCTTGTTGAGAATTGATAAATTCAGCACCTAGAT
TGGAAGTCATGATGACAATACAATTGGAACAGTCGATCGTCTTACCTTGACCACTAGTAATTCTACCGTC
ATCCAACATTTGTAGCATGACAGTCAAAACATCAGGATGTGCCTTTTCTACTTCATCGAATAACAAAACG
GAGTATGGTTTGTATTGCAGTTGGTTAGTTAAAAAGCCACCTTCATCGTAC
